>Addgene plasmid #56257 | mIFP12-LASP1-C-10 | addgene full sequence | sequence record 213000 | Addgene NGS Result
TTCTTTCCTGCGTTATCCCCTGATTCTGTGGATAACCGTATTACCGCCATGCATTAGTTATTAATAGTAA
TCAATTACGGGGTCATTAGTTCATAGCCCATATATGGAGTTCCGCGTTACATAACTTACGGTAAATGGCC
CGCCTGGCTGACCGCCCAACGACCCCCGCCCATTGACGTCAATAATGACGTATGTTCCCATAGTAACGCC
AATAGGGACTTTCCATTGACGTCAATGGGTGGAGTATTTACGGTAAACTGCCCACTTGGCAGTACATCAA
GTGTATCATATGCCAAGTACGCCCCCTATTGACGTCAATGACGGTAAATGGCCCGCCTGGCATTATGCCC
AGTACATGACCTTATGGGACTTTCCTACTTGGCAGTACATCTACGTATTAGTCATCGCTATTACCATGGT
GATGCGGTTTTGGCAGTACATCAATGGGCGTGGATAGCGGTTTGACTCACGGGGATTTCCAAGTCTCCAC
CCCATTGACGTCAATGGGAGTTTGTTTTGGCACCAAAATCAACGGGACTTTCCAAAATGTCGTAACAACT
CCGCCCCATTGACGCAAATGGGCGGTAGGCGTGTACGGTGGGAGGTCTATATAAGCAGAGCTGGTTTAGT
GAACCGTCAGATCCGCTAGCGCTACCGGTCGCCACCATGTCGGTACCGCTGACTACCTCAGCATTCGGCC
ACGCGTTTCTGGCTAACTGTGAACGCGAGCAGATCCACCTGGCGGGCTCCATTCAGCCGCACGGTATCCT
GCTGGCTGTGAAAGAGCCGGACAACGTGGTGATCCAGGCTTCTATTAACGCTGCGGAGTTCCTGAACACC
AACTCTGTTGTTGGCCGTCCGCTGCGTGACCTGGGCGGCGATCTGCCTTTGCAGATCCTGCCGCACCTGA
ACGGCCCGCTGCACCTGGCTCCGATGACCCTGCGTTGTACCGTGGGTTCTCCGCCGCGTCGTGTGGACTG
TACCATTCATCGTCCGTCTAACGGCGGCCTGATCGTAGAACTGGAACCAGCAACCAAGACCACTAACATT
GCGCCGGCTCTGGACGGTGCGTTTCATCGTATCACTTCTTCATCCTCCCTGATGGGCCTGTGTGACGAAA
CCGCGACTATTATCCGTGAGATTACTGGCTACGACCGTGTGATGGTAGTACGTTTCGATGAAGAGGGTAA
TGGCGAAATTCTGTCCGAACGTCGTCGTGCGGACCTGGAAGCGTTCCTGGGTAACCGCTACCCGGCGTCT
ACTATTCCGCAGATCGCTCGTCGCCTGTACGAACATAACCGTGTTCGCCTGCTGGTAGATGTGAACTATA
CTCCGGTTCCGCTACAGCCGCGCATCAGCCCGCTGAACGGTCGTGATCTGGATATGTCCCTGTCTTGCCT
GCGCTCTATGTCCCCGATCCACCAGAAATACATGCAGGACATGGGCGTTGGCGCGACCCTGGTTTGCTCT
CTGATGGTGTCTGGTCGTCTGTGGGGTCTGATCGCTTGCCACCACTACGAACCGCGCTTCGTTCCGTTCC
ACATTCGCGCTGCTGGCGAAGCGCTGGCGGAAACTTGTGCGATCCGCATCGCGACGCTGGAGAGCTTTGC
ACAGTCTCAGTCCAAAGGTGGCGGAAGCGGCGGCGGAAGCGGTGGCGGAAGTTCCGGACTCAGATCTAGC
GGTGGCAGTGGAAACCCCAACTGCGCCCGGTGCGGCAAGATCGTGTATCCCACGGAGAAGGTGAACTGTC
TGGATAAGTTCTGGCATAAAGCATGCTTCCATTGCGAGACCTGCAAGATGACACTGAACATGAAGAACTA
CAAGGGCTACGAGAAGAAGCCCTACTGCAACGCACACTACCCCAAGCAGTCCTTCACCATGGTGGCGGAC
ACCCCGGAAAACCTTCGCCTCAAGCAACAGAGTGAGCTCCAGAGTCAGGTGCGCTACAAGGAGGAGTTTG
AGAAGAACAAGGGCAAAGGTTTCAGCGTAGTGGCAGACACGCCCGAGCTCCAGAGAATCAAGAAGACCCA
GGACCAGATCAGTAACATAAAATACCATGAGGAGTTTGAGAAGAGCCGCATGGGCCCTAGCGGGGGCGAG
GGCATGGAGCCAGAGCGTCGGGATTCACAGGACGGCAGCAGCTACCGGCGGCCCCTGGAGCAGCAGCAGC
CTCACCACATCCCGACCAGTGCCCCGGTTTACCAGCAGCCCCAGCAGCAGCCGGTGGCCCAGTCCTATGG
TGGCTACAAGGAGCCTGCAGCCCCAGTCTCCATACAGCGCAGCGCCCCAGGTGGTGGCGGGAAGCGGTAC
CGCGTGGTGTATGACTACAGCGCCGCCGACGAGGACGAGGTCTCCTTCCAGGACGGGGACACCATCGTCA
ACGTGCAGCAGATCGACGACGGCTGGATGTACGGGACGGTGGAGCGCACCGGCGACACGGGGATGCTGCC
GGCCAACTACGTGGAGGCCATCTGAGGATCCACCGGATCTAGATAACTGATCATAATCAGCCATACCACA
TTTGTAGAGGTTTTACTTGCTTTAAAAAACCTCCCACACCTCCCCCTGAACCTGAAACATAAAATGAATG
CAATTGTTGTTGTTAACTTGTTTATTGCAGCTTATAATGGTTACAAATAAAGCAATAGCATCACAAATTT
CACAAATAAAGCATTTTTTTCACTGCATTCTAGTTGTGGTTTGTCCAAACTCATCAATGTATCTTAACGC
GTAAATTGTAAGCGTTAATATTTTGTTAAAATTCGCGTTAAATTTTTGTTAAATCAGCTCATTTTTTAAC
CAATAGGCCGAAATCGGCAAAATCCCTTATAAATCAAAAGAATAGACCGAGATAGGGT
[37 nt withheld, positions 2859-2895]
AAAGAACGTGGACTCCAACGTCAAAGGGCA
[46 nt withheld, positions 2926-2971]
T
[91 nt withheld, positions 2973-3063]
G
[124 nt withheld, positions 3065-3188]
CAGGTGGCACTTTTCGGGGAAATGTGCGCGGAACCCCTATTTGTTTATTTTTCTAAATACATTCAAATAT
GTATCCGCTCATGAGACAATAACCCTGATAAATGCTTCAATAATATTGAAAAAGGAAGAGTCCTGAGGCG
GAAAGAACCAGCTGTGGAATGTGTGTCAGTTAGGGTGTGGAAAGTCCCCAGGCTCCCCAGCAGGCAGAAG
TATGCAAAGCATGCATCTCAATTAGTCAGCAACCAGGTGTGGAAAGTCCCCAGGCTCCCCAGCAGGCAGA
AGTATGCAAAGCATGCATCTCAATTAGTCAGCAACCATAGTCCCGCCCCTAACTCCGCCCATCCCGCCCC
TAACTCCGCCCAGTTCCGCCCATTCTCCGCCCCATGGCTGACTAATTTTTTTTATTTATGCAGAGGCCGA
GGCCGCCTCGGCCTCTGAGCTATTCCAGAAGTAGTGAGGAGGCTTTTTTGGAGGCCTAGGCTTTTGCAAA
GATCGATCAAGAGACAGGATGAGGATCGTTTCGCATGATTGAACAAGATGGATTGCACGCAGGTTCTCCG
GCCGCTTGGGTGGAGAGGCTATTCGGCTATGACTGGGCACAACAGACAATCGGCTGCTCTGATGCCGCCG
TGTTCCGGCTGTCAGCGCAGGGGCGCCCGGTTCTTTTTGTCAAGACCGACCTGTCCGGTGCCCTGAATGA
ACTGCAAGACGAGGCAGCGCGGCTATCGTGGCTGGCCACGACGGGCGTTCCTTGCGCAGCTGTGCTCGAC
GTTGTCACTGAAGCGGGAAGGGACTGGCTGCTATTGGGCGAAGTGCCGGGGCAGGATCTCCTGTCATCTC
ACCTTGCTCCTGCCGAGAAAGTATCCATCATGGCTGATGCAATGCGGCGGCTGCATACGCTTGATCCGGC
TACCTGCCCATTCGACCACCAAGCGAAACATCGCATCGAGCGAGCACGTACTCGGATGGAAGCCGGTCTT
GTCGATCAGGATGATCTGGACGAAGAGCATCAGGGGCTCGCGCCAGCCGAACTGTTCGCCAGGCTCAAGG
CGAGCATGCCCGACGGCGAGGATCTCGTCGTGACCCATGGCGATGCCTGCTTGCCGAATATCATGGTGGA
AAATGGCCGCTTTTCTGGATTCATCGACTGTGGCCGGCTGGGTGTGGCGGACCGCTATCAGGACATAGCG
TTGGCTACCCGTGATATTGCTGAAGAGCTTGGCGGCGAATGGGCTGACCGCTTCCTCGTGCTTTACGGTA
TCGCCGCTCCCGATTCGCAGCGCATCGCCTTCTATCGCCTTCTTGACGAGTTCTTCTGAGCGGGACTCTG
GGGTTCGAAATGACCGACCAAGCGACGCCCAACCTGCCATCACGAGATTTCGATTCCACCGCCGCCTTCT
ATGAAAGGTTGGGCTTCGGAATCGTTTTCCGGGACGCCGGCTGGATGATCCTCCAGCGCGGGGATCTCAT
GCTGGAGTTCTTCGCCCACCCTAGGGGGAGGCTAACTGAAACACGGAAGGAGACAATACCGGAAGGAACC
CGCGCTATGACGGCAATAAAAAGACAGAATAAAACGCACGGTGTTGGGTCGTTTGTTCATAAACGCGGGG
TTCGGTCCCAGGGCTGGCACTCTGTCGATACCCCACCGAGACCCCATTGGGGCCAATACGCCCGCGTTTC
TTCCTTTTCCCCACCCCACCCCCCAAGTTCGGGTGAAGGCCCAGGGCTCGCAGCCAACGTCGGGGCGGCA
GGCCCTGCCATAGCCTCAGGTTACTCATATATACTTTAGATTGATTTAAAACTTCATTTTTAATTTAAAA
GGATCTAGGTGAAGATCCTTTTTGATAATCTCATGACCAAAATCCCTTAACGTGAGTTTTCGTTCCACTG
AGCGTCAGACCCCGTAGAAAAGATCAAAGGATCTTCTTGAGATCCTTTTTTTCTGCGCGTAATCTGCTGC
TTGCAAACAAAAAAACCACCGCTACCAGCGGTGGTTTGTTTGCCGGATCAAGAGCTACCAACTCTTTTTC
CGAAGGTAACTGGCTTCAGCAGAGCGCAGATACCAAATACTGTTCTTCTAGTGTAGCCGTAGTTAGGCCA
CCACTTCAAGAACTCTGTAGCACCGCCTACATACCTCGCTCTGCTAATCCTGTTACCAGTGGCTGCTGCC
AGTGGCGATAAGTCGTGTCTTACCGGGTTGGACTCAAGACGATAGTTACCGGATAAGGCGCAGCGGTCGG
GCTGAACGGGGGGTTCGTGCACACAGCCCAGCTTGGAGCGAACGACCTACACCGAACTGAGATACCTACA
GCGTGAGCTATGAGAAAGCGCCACGCTTCCCGAAGGGAGAAAGGCGGACAGGTATCCGGTAAGCGGCAGG
GTCGGAACAGGAGAGCGCACGAGGGAGCTTCCAGGGGGAAACGCCTGGTATCTTTATAGTCCTGTCGGGT
TTCGCCACCTCTGACTTGAGCGTCGATTTTTGTGATGCTCGTCAGGGGGGCGGAGCCTATGGAAAAACGC
CAGCAACGCGGCCTTTTTACGGTTCCTGGCCTTTTGCTGGCCTTTTGCTCACATG
Features (pLannotate 1.2.2; 15 found; start..end, strand, type, name):
      1..47      +  rep_origin     RSF ori (fragment): Plasmids containing the RSF 1030 origin of replication can be propagated in E. coli cells that contain additional plasmids with compatible origins.
    115..418     +  enhancer       CMV enhancer: human cytomegalovirus immediate early enhancer
    419..622     +  promoter       CMV promoter: human cytomegalovirus (CMV) immediate early promoter
    667..1626    +  CDS            mIFP: mIFP is a basic (constitutively fluorescent) near ir fluorescent protein published in 2015, derived from Bradyrhizobium sp.. It has very low acid sensitivity. It requires the cofactor biliverdin for fluorescence.
   1693..2472    +  CDS            LASP1: LASP1_HUMAN - Also known as MLN50. Experimental evidence at protein level: Swiss-Prot protein existence level 1. Plays an important role in the regulation of dynamic actin- based, cytoskeletal activities. Agonist-dependent changes in LASP1 phosphorylation may also serve to regulate actin-associated ion transport activities, not only in the parietal cell but also in certain other F-actin-rich secretory epithelial cell types (By similarity). From Homo sapiens (Human).
   2498..2582    +  CDS            large T antigen (fragment): large T antigen from SV40 (simian virus 40)
   2605..2726    +  polyA_signal   SV40 poly(A) signal: SV40 polyadenylation signal
   2733..3188    -  rep_origin     f1 ori (sequence partly withheld): f1 bacteriophage origin of replication; arrow indicates direction of (+) strand synthesis
   3215..3319    +  promoter       AmpR promoter: bla
   3321..3678    +  promoter       SV40 promoter: SV40 enhancer and early promoter
   3713..4507    +  CDS            NeoR/KanR: aminoglycoside phosphotransferase from Tn5; aph(3')-II (or nptII); confers resistance to neomycin, kanamycin, and G418 (Geneticin®)
   4528..4680    +  CDS            ble (fragment): BLE_KLEPN - Experimental evidence at protein level: Swiss-Prot protein existence level 1. Binding protein with a strong affinity to the bleomycin family of antibiotics. Binds to CL990; an antimitotic-antibiotic compound. From Klebsiella pneumoniae.
   4739..4786    +  polyA_signal   HSV TK poly(A) signal: herpes simplex virus thymidine kinase polyadenylation signal (Cole and Stacy, 1985)
   4877..4893    -  polyA_signal   bGH poly(A) signal (fragment): bovine growth hormone polyadenylation signal
   5115..5703    +  rep_origin     ori: high-copy-number ColE1/pMB1/pBR322/pUC origin of replication
