[The description below was written by a language model from this plasmid's Addgene catalogue record and pLannotate feature annotations shown in this document.]
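Description:
mIFP12-LASP1-C-10 is a mammalian expression plasmid built on the mIFP12-C1 backbone, a C1-style fusion vector in which the fluorescent protein sits upstream of the cloned gene. It encodes human LASP1 (LIM and SH3 domain protein 1, recorded with an A209V substitution) fused at its N terminus to the monomeric near-infrared fluorescent protein mIFP. The sequenced plasmid is 5,763 nt. In the feature table, the CMV immediate-early enhancer and promoter drive a single reading frame of mIFP followed, after a short linker region, by LASP1, and the transcript is terminated by an SV40 polyadenylation signal.

Propagation in E. coli relies on a high-copy ColE1/pUC-type origin, and an f1 origin is also present. One NeoR/KanR (Tn5 aminoglycoside phosphotransferase) gene serves both hosts. A bacterial bla-type promoter gives kanamycin resistance in bacteria, while the adjacent SV40 early promoter, together with an HSV TK polyadenylation signal, allows G418 selection of stably transfected mammalian cells. The short annotated fragments (RSF ori, SV40 large T antigen, ble and bGH poly(A)) appear to be backbone remnants or partial matches rather than functional elements.

LASP1 is an actin-associated cytoskeletal protein, and the record lists the fusion as a marker for focal adhesions, with excitation at 683 nm and emission at 704 nm. mIFP derives from a Bradyrhizobium bacteriophytochrome and needs the cofactor biliverdin to fluoresce. The construct is suited to live-cell imaging of focal adhesions in the far-red/near-infrared channel, which leaves the visible channels free for other fluorescent probes.
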