Addgene plasmid #56257: mIFP12-LASP1-C-10
Purpose: Localization: Focal Adhesions, Excitation: 683, Emission: 704
Depositing lab: Michael Davidson. Depositing organization: Florida State University, Tallahassee. Publication: A naturally monomeric infrared fluorescent protein for protein labeling in vivo. Yu D, Baird MA, Allen JR, Howe ES, Klassen MP, Reade A, Makhijani K, Song Y, Liu S, Murthy Z, Zhang SQ, Weiner OD, Kornberg TB, Jan YN, Davidson MW, Shu X. Nat Methods. 2015 Aug;12(8):763-765. doi: 10.1038/nmeth.3447. Epub 2015 Jun 22. PubMed 26098020.
Backbone
  Vector backbone: mIFP12-C1
  Backbone size w/o insert (bp): 4750
  Vector type: Mammalian Expression
  Selectable markers: Neomycin (select with G418)
Growth in bacteria
  Bacterial resistance: Kanamycin, 50 μg/mL
  Growth temperature: 37°C
  Growth strain: DH5alpha
  Copy number: High Copy
Gene/Insert
  Gene/Insert name: LASP1 (alt name: NM_006148)
  Species: H. sapiens (human)
  Mutation: A209V
  Entrez Gene: LASP1 (a.k.a. Lasp-1, MLN50)
  Promoter: CMV
  Tag / fusion protein: mIFP12 (N terminal on backbone)
  Cloning method: Unknown
  Sequencing primers: 5′ CMV-F; 3′ SV40pA-R
Terms and licenses: Academic/Nonprofit Terms; Industry Terms
Depositor comments: . Excitation = 683; Emission = 704
How to cite: mIFP12-LASP1-C-10 was a gift from Michael Davidson (Addgene plasmid # 56257 ; http://n2t.net/addgene:56257 ; RRID:Addgene_56257)
