>Addgene plasmid #56257 | mIFP12-LASP1-C-10 | depositor partial sequence | sequence record 87157 | insert sequence
CGTCAGATCCGCTAGCGCTACCGGTCGCCACCATGTCGGTACCGCTGACTACCTCAGCATTCGGCCACGC
GTTTCTGGCTAACTGTGAACGCGAGCAGATCCACCTGGCGGGCTCCATTCAGCCGCACGGTATCCTGCTG
GCTGTGAAAGAGCCGGACAACGTGGTGATCCAGGCTTCTATTAACGCTGCGGAGTTCCTGAACACCAACT
CTGTTGTTGGCCGTCCGCTGCGTGACCTGGGCGGCGATCTGCCTTTGCAGATCCTGCCGCACCTGAACGG
CCCGCTGCACCTGGCTCCGATGACCCTGCGTTGTACCGTGGGTTCTCCGCCGCGTCGTGTGGACTGTACC
ATTCATCGTCCGTCTAACGGCGGCCTGATCGTAGAACTGGAACCAGCAACCAAGACCACTAACATTGCGC
CGGCTCTGGACGGTGCGTTTCATCGTATCACTTCTTCATCCTCCCTGATGGGCCTGTGTGACGAAACCGC
GACTATTATCCGTGAGATTACTGGCTACGACCGTGTGATGGTAGTACGTTTCGATGAAGAGGGTAATGGC
GAAATTCTGTCCGAACGTCGTCGTGCGGACCTGGAAGCGTTCCTGGGTAACCGCTACCCGGCGTCTACTA
TTCCGCAGATCGCTCGTCGCCTGTACGAACATAACCGTGTTCGCCTGCTGGTAGATGTGAACTATACTCC
GGTTCCGCTACAGCCGCGCATCAGCCCGCTGAACGGTCGTGATCTGGATATGTCCCTGTCTTGCCTGCGC
TCTATGTCCCCGATCCACCAGAAATACATGCAGGACATGGGCGTTGGCGCGACCCTGGTTTGCTCTCTGA
TGGTGTCTGGTCGTCTGTGGGGTCTGATCGCTTGCCACCACTACGAACCGCGCTTCGTTCCGTTCCACAT
TCGCGCTGCTGGCGAAGCGCTGGCGGAAACTTGTGCGATCCGCATCGCGACGCTGGAGAGCTTTGCACAG
TCTCAGTCCAAAGGTGGCGGAAGCGGCGGCGGAAGCGGTGGCGGAAGTTCCGGACTCAGATCTAGCGGTG
GCAGTGGAAACCCCAACTGCGCCCGGTGCGGCAAGATCGTGTATCCCACGGAGAAGGTGAACTGTCTGGA
TAAGTTCTGGCATAAAGCATGCTTCCATTGCGAGACCTGCAAGATGACACTGAACATGAAGAACTACAAG
GGCTACGAGAAGAAGCCCTACTGCAACGCACACTACCCCAAGCAGTCCTTCACCATGGTGGCGGACACCC
CGGAAAACCTTCGCCTCAAGCAACAGAGTGAGCTCCAGAGTCAGGTGCGCTACAAGGAGGAGTTTGAGAA
GAACAAGGGCAAAGGTTTCAGCGTAGTGGCAGACACGCCCGAGCTCCAGAGAATCAAGAAGACCCAGGAC
CAGATCAGTAACATAAAATACCATGAGGAGTTTGAGAAGAGCCGCATGGGCCCTAGCGGGGGCGAGGGCA
TGGAGCCAGAGCGTCGGGATTCACAGGACGGCAGCAGCTACCGGCGGCCCCTGGAGCAGCAGCAGCCTCA
CCACATCCCGACCAGTGCCCCGGTTTACCAGCAGCCCCAGCAGCAGCCGGTGGCCCAGTCCTATGGTGGC
TACAAGGAGCCTGCAGCCCCAGTCTCCATACAGCGCAGCGCCCCAGGTGGTGGCGGGAAGCGGTACCGCG
TGGTGTATGACTACAGCGCCGCCGACGAGGACGAGGTCTCCTTCCAGGACGGGGACACCATCGTCAACGT
GCAGCAGATCGACGACGGCTGGATGTACGGGACGGTGGAGCGCACCGGCGACACGGGGATGCTGCCGGCC
AACTACGTGGAGGCCATCTGAGGATCCACCGGATCTAGATAACTGATCATAATCAGCCATACCACATT
